LOCUS       Exported 9952 bp ds-DNA circular SYN 13-MAY-2021
DEFINITION  Lentiviral expression of AKT3 S370P.
ACCESSION   .
VERSION     .
KEYWORDS    pHAGE-AKT3-S370P
SOURCE      synthetic DNA construct
  ORGANISM  synthetic DNA construct
REFERENCE   1 (bases 1 to 9952)
  AUTHORS   Ng PK, Li J, Jeong KJ, Shao S, Chen H, Tsang YH, Sengupta S, Wang Z,
            Bhavana VH, Tran R, Soewito S, Minussi DC, Moreno D, Kong K,
            Dogruluk T, Lu H, Gao J, Tokheim C, Zhou DC, Johnson AM, Zeng J, Ip
            CKM, Ju Z, Wester M, Yu S, Li Y, Vellano CP, Schultz N, Karchin R,
            Ding L, Lu Y, Cheung LWT, Chen K, Shaw KR, Meric-Bernstam F, Scott
            KL, Yi S, Sahni N, Liang H, Mills GB
  TITLE     Systematic Functional Annotation of Somatic Mutations in Cancer.
  JOURNAL   Cancer Cell. 2018 Mar 12;33(3):450-462.e10. doi:
            10.1016/j.ccell.2018.01.021.
  PUBMED    29533785
REFERENCE   2 (bases 1 to 9952)
  AUTHORS   .
  TITLE     Direct Submission
  JOURNAL   Exported May 13, 2021 from SnapGene Server 1.1.58
            http://www.snapgene.com
FEATURES             Location/Qualifiers
     source          1..9952
                     /organism="synthetic DNA construct"
                     /mol_type="other DNA"
     misc_feature    1..118
                     /label=cPPT/CTS
                     /note="central polypurine tract and central termination
                     sequence of HIV-1"
     promoter        166..1344
                     /label=EF-1-alpha promoter
                     /note="strong constitutive promoter for human elongation
                     factor EF-1-alpha"
     intron          397..1335
                     /label=EF-1-alpha intron A
                     /note="intron upstream of the start codon of human
                     EF-1-alpha"
     primer_bind     1292..1312
                     /label=EF1a-F
                     /note="Human elongation factor-1a promoter, forward primer"
     protein_bind    1364..1388
                     /gene="mutant version of attB"
                     /label=attB1
                     /bound_moiety="BP Clonase(TM)"
                     /note="recombination site for the Gateway(R) BP reaction"
     protein_bind    complement(2832..2856)
                     /gene="mutant version of attB"
                     /label=attB2
                     /bound_moiety="BP Clonase(TM)"
                     /note="recombination site for the Gateway(R) BP reaction"
     CDS             2909..2950
                     /codon_start=1
                     /product="epitope tag from simian virus 5"
                     /label=V5 tag
                     /translation="GKPIPNPLLGLDST"
     misc_feature    2971..3538
                     /label=IRES
                     /note="internal ribosome entry site (IRES) of the
                     encephalomyocarditis virus (EMCV)"
     misc_feature    2988..3540
                     /label=IRES
                     /note="internal ribosome entry site (IRES) of the
                     encephalomyocarditis virus (EMCV)"
     primer_bind     complement(3132..3149)
                     /label=IRES reverse
                     /note="IRES internal ribosome entry site, reverse primer.
                     Also called pCDH-rev"
     primer_bind     3359..3378
                     /label=IRES-F
                     /note="IRES internal ribosome entry site, forward primer"
     CDS             3552..4271
                     /codon_start=1
                     /product="the original enhanced GFP (Yang et al., 1996)"
                     /label=EGFP
                     /note="mammalian codon-optimized"
                     /translation="MVSKGEELFTGVVPILVELDGDVNGHKFSVSGEGEGDATYGKLTL
                     KFICTTGKLPVPWPTLVTTLTYGVQCFSRYPDHMKQHDFFKSAMPEGYVQERTIFFKDD
                     GNYKTRAEVKFEGDTLVNRIELKGIDFKEDGNILGHKLEYNYNSHNVYIMADKQKNGIK
                     VNFKIRHNIEDGSVQLADHYQQNTPIGDGPVLLPDNHYLSTQSALSKDPNEKRDHMVLL
                     EFVTAAGITLGMDELYK"
     CDS             3552..4268
                     /codon_start=1
                     /product="enhanced GFP"
                     /label=EGFP
                     /translation="MVSKGEELFTGVVPILVELDGDVNGHKFSVSGEGEGDATYGKLTL
                     KFICTTGKLPVPWPTLVTTLTYGVQCFSRYPDHMKQHDFFKSAMPEGYVQERTIFFKDD
                     GNYKTRAEVKFEGDTLVNRIELKGIDFKEDGNILGHKLEYNYNSHNVYIMADKQKNGIK
                     VNFKIRHNIEDGSVQLADHYQQNTPIGDGPVLLPDNHYLSTQSALSKDPNEKRDHMVLL
                     EFVTAAGITLGMDELYK"
     primer_bind     complement(3597..3618)
                     /label=EGFP-N
                     /note="EGFP, reverse primer"
     primer_bind     complement(3858..3877)
                     /label=EXFP-R
                     /note="For distinguishing EGFP variants, reverse primer"
     primer_bind     4205..4226
                     /label=EGFP-C
                     /note="EGFP, forward primer"
     misc_feature    4285..4873
                     /label=WPRE
                     /note="woodchuck hepatitis virus posttranscriptional
                     regulatory element"
     primer_bind     complement(4338..4358)
                     /label=WPRE-R
                     /note="WPRE, reverse primer"
     CDS             complement(4756..4767)
                     /codon_start=1
                     /product="Factor Xa recognition and cleavage site"
                     /label=Factor Xa site
                     /translation="IEGR"
     LTR             4948..5181
                     /label=3' LTR (Delta-U3)
                     /note="self-inactivating 3' long terminal repeat (LTR) from
                     HIV-1"
     primer_bind     complement(5300..5318)
                     /label=pBRforEco
                     /note="pBR322 vectors, upsteam of EcoRI site, forward
                     primer"
     promoter        5386..5490
                     /gene="bla"
                     /label=AmpR promoter
     CDS             5491..6351
                     /codon_start=1
                     /gene="bla"
                     /product="beta-lactamase"
                     /label=AmpR
                     /note="confers resistance to ampicillin, carbenicillin, and
                     related antibiotics"
                     /translation="MSIQHFRVALIPFFAAFCLPVFAHPETLVKVKDAEDQLGARVGYI
                     ELDLNSGKILESFRPEERFPMMSTFKVLLCGAVLSRVDAGQEQLGRRIHYSQNDLVEYS
                     PVTEKHLTDGMTVRELCSAAITMSDNTAANLLLTTIGGPKELTAFLHNMGDHVTRLDRW
                     EPELNEAIPNDERDTTMPVAMATTLRKLLTGELLTLASRQQLIDWMEADKVAGPLLRSA
                     LPAGWFIADKSGAGERGSRGIIAALGPDGKPSRIVVIYTTGSQATMDERNRQIAEIGAS
                     LIKHW"
     primer_bind     complement(5709..5728)
                     /label=Amp-R
                     /note="Ampicillin resistance gene, reverse primer"
     rep_origin      6522..7110
                     /direction=RIGHT
                     /label=ori
                     /note="high-copy-number ColE1/pMB1/pBR322/pUC origin of
                     replication"
     primer_bind     7011..7030
                     /label=pBR322ori-F
                     /note="pBR322 origin, forward primer"
     primer_bind     7264..7281
                     /label=L4440
                     /note="L4440 vector, forward primer"
     primer_bind     7373..7392
                     /label=SV40pro-F
                     /note="SV40 promoter/origin, forward primer"
     protein_bind    7521..7542
                     /label=CAP binding site
                     /bound_moiety="E. coli catabolite activator protein"
                     /note="CAP binding activates transcription in the presence
                     of cAMP."
     promoter        7557..7587
                     /label=lac promoter
                     /note="promoter for the E. coli lac operon"
     protein_bind    7595..7611
                     /label=lac operator
                     /bound_moiety="lac repressor encoded by lacI"
                     /note="The lac repressor binds to the lac operator to
                     inhibit transcription in E. coli. This inhibition can be
                     relieved by adding lactose or
                     isopropyl-beta-D-thiogalactopyranoside (IPTG)."
     primer_bind     7600..7622
                     /label=M13/pUC Reverse
                     /note="In lacZ gene"
     primer_bind     7619..7635
                     /label=M13 rev
                     /note="common sequencing primer, one of multiple similar
                     variants"
     primer_bind     7619..7635
                     /label=M13 Reverse
                     /note="In lacZ gene. Also called M13-rev"
     primer_bind     7685..7704
                     /label=EBV-rev
                     /note="SV40 polyA terminator, reverse primer"
     LTR             7896..8529
                     /label=3' LTR
                     /note="3' long terminal repeat (LTR) from HIV-1"
     misc_feature    8576..8701
                     /label=HIV-1 Psi
                     /note="packaging signal of human immunodeficiency virus
                     type 1"
     misc_feature    9198..9431
                     /label=RRE
                     /note="The Rev response element (RRE) of HIV-1 allows for
                     Rev-dependent mRNA export from the nucleus to the
                     cytoplasm."
     CDS             9616..9660
                     /codon_start=1
                     /product="antigenic peptide corresponding to amino acids
                     655 to 669 of the HIV envelope protein gp41 (Lutje Hulsik
                     et al., 2013)"
                     /label=gp41 peptide
                     /note="recognized by the 2H10 single-chain llama nanobody"
                     /translation="KNEQELLELDKWASL"
ORIGIN
        1 ttttaaaaga aaagggggga ttggggggta cagtgcaggg gaaagaatag tagacataat
       61 agcaacagac atacaaacta aagaattaca aaaacaaatt acaaaaattc aaaattttcg
      121 ggtttattac agggacagca gagatccagt ttggactagt cgtgaggctc cggtgcccgt
      181 cagtgggcag agcgcacatc gcccacagtc cccgagaagt tggggggagg ggtcggcaat
      241 tgaaccggtg cctagagaag gtggcgcggg gtaaactggg aaagtgatgt cgtgtactgg
      301 ctccgccttt ttcccgaggg tgggggagaa ccgtatataa gtgcagtagt cgccgtgaac
      361 gttctttttc gcaacgggtt tgccgccaga acacaggtaa gtgccgtgtg tggttcccgc
      421 gggcctggcc tctttacggg ttatggccct tgcgtgcctt gaattacttc cacctggctg
      481 cagtacgtga ttcttgatcc cgagcttcgg gttggaagtg ggtgggagag ttcgaggcct
      541 tgcgcttaag gagccccttc gcctcgtgct tgagttgagg cctggcctgg gcgctggggc
      601 cgccgcgtgc gaatctggtg gcaccttcgc gcctgtctcg ctgctttcga taagtctcta
      661 gccatttaaa atttttgatg acctgctgcg acgctttttt tctggcaaga tagtcttgta
      721 aatgcgggcc aagatctgca cactggtatt tcggtttttg gggccgcggg cggcgacggg
      781 gcccgtgcgt cccagcgcac atgttcggcg aggcggggcc tgcgagcgcg gccaccgaga
      841 atcggacggg ggtagtctca agctggccgg cctgctctgg tgcctggcct cgcgccgccg
      901 tgtatcgccc cgccctgggc ggcaaggctg gcccggtcgg caccagttgc gtgagcggaa
      961 agatggccgc ttcccggccc tgctgcaggg agctcaaaat ggaggacgcg gcgctcggga
     1021 gagcgggcgg gtgagtcacc cacacaaagg aaaagggcct ttccgtcctc agccgtcgct
     1081 tcatgtgact ccacggagta ccgggcgccg tccaggcacc tcgattagtt ctcgagcttt
     1141 tggagtacgt cgtctttagg ttggggggag gggttttatg cgatggagtt tccccacact
     1201 gagtgggtgg agactgaagt taggccagct tggcacttga tgtaattctc cttggaattt
     1261 gccctttttg agtttggatc ttggttcatt ctcaagcctc agacagtggt tcaaagtttt
     1321 tttcttccat ttcaggtgtc gtgaagcggc cctgcagata tcaacaagtt tgtacaaaaa
     1381 agcaggcacc atgagcgatg ttaccattgt gaaagaaggt tgggttcaga agaggggaga
     1441 atatataaaa aactggaggc caagatactt ccttttgaag acagatggct cattcatagg
     1501 atataaagag aaacctcaag atgtggattt accttatccc ctcaacaact tttcagtggc
     1561 aaaatgccag ttaatgaaaa cagaacgacc aaagccaaac acatttataa tcagatgtct
     1621 ccagtggact actgttatag agagaacatt tcatgtagat actccagagg aaagggaaga
     1681 atggacagaa gctatccagg ctgtagcaga cagactgcag aggcaagaag aggagagaat
     1741 gaattgtagt ccaacttcac aaattgataa tataggagag gaagagatgg atgcctctac
     1801 aacccatcat aaaagaaaga caatgaatga ttttgactat ttgaaactac taggtaaagg
     1861 cacttttggg aaagttattt tggttcgaga gaaggcaagt ggaaaatact atgctatgaa
     1921 gattctgaag aaagaagtca ttattgcaaa ggatgaagtg gcacacactc taactgaaag
     1981 cagagtatta aagaacacta gacatccctt tttaacatcc ttgaaatatt ccttccagac
     2041 aaaagaccgt ttgtgttttg tgatggaata tgttaatggg ggcgagctgt ttttccattt
     2101 gtcgagagag cgggtgttct ctgaggaccg cacacgtttc tatggtgcag aaattgtctc
     2161 tgccttggac tatctacatt ccggaaagat tgtgtaccgt gatctcaagt tggagaatct
     2221 aatgctggac aaagatggcc acataaaaat tacagatttt ggactttgca aagaagggat
     2281 cacagatgca gccaccatga agacattctg tggcactcca gaatatctgg caccagaggt
     2341 gttagaagat aatgactatg gccgagcagt agactggtgg ggcctagggg ttgtcatgta
     2401 tgaaatgatg tgtgggaggt tacctttcta caaccaggac catgagaaac tttttgaatt
     2461 aatattaatg gaagacatta aatttcctcg aacactccct tcagatgcaa aatcattgct
     2521 ttcagggctc ttgataaagg atccaaataa acgccttggt ggaggaccag atgatgcaaa
     2581 agaaattatg agacacagtt tcttctctgg agtaaactgg caagatgtat atgataaaaa
     2641 gcttgtacct ccttttaaac ctcaagtaac atctgagaca gatactagat attttgatga
     2701 agaatttaca gctcagacta ttacaataac accacctgaa aaatatgatg aggatggtat
     2761 ggactgcatg gacaatgaga ggcggccgca tttccctcaa ttttcctact ctgcaagtgg
     2821 acgagaatag aacccagctt tcttgtacaa agtggttgat atccagcaca gtggcggccg
     2881 ctcgagtcta gagggcccgc ggttcgaagg taagcctatc cctaaccctc tcctcggtct
     2941 cgattctacg cgtaccggtt agtaatgaga tccctccccc ccccctaacg ttactggccg
     3001 aagccgcttg gaataaggcc ggtgtgcgtt tgtctatatg ttattttcca ccatattgcc
     3061 gtcttttggc aatgtgaggg cccggaaacc tggccctgtc ttcttgacga gcattcctag
     3121 gggtctttcc cctctcgcca aaggaatgca aggtctgttg aatgtcgtga aggaagcagt
     3181 tcctctggaa gcttcttgaa gacaaacaac gtctgtagcg accctttgca ggcagcggaa
     3241 ccccccacct ggcgacaggt gcctctgcgg ccaaaagcca cgtgtataag atacacctgc
     3301 aaaggcggca caaccccagt gccacgttgt gagttggata gttgtggaaa gagtcaaatg
     3361 gctctcctca agcgtattca acaaggggct gaaggatgcc cagaaggtac cccattgtat
     3421 gggatctgat ctggggcctc ggtgcacatg ctttacatgt gtttagtcga ggttaaaaaa
     3481 acgtctaggc cccccgaacc acggggacgt ggttttcctt tgaaaaacac gatgataata
     3541 tggccacaca tatggtgagc aagggcgagg agctgttcac cggggtggtg cccatcctgg
     3601 tcgagctgga cggcgacgta aacggccaca agttcagcgt gtccggcgag ggcgagggcg
     3661 atgccaccta cggcaagctg accctgaagt tcatctgcac caccggcaag ctgcccgtgc
     3721 cctggcccac cctcgtgacc accctgacct acggcgtgca gtgcttcagc cgctaccccg
     3781 accacatgaa gcagcacgac ttcttcaagt ccgccatgcc cgaaggctac gtccaggagc
     3841 gcaccatctt cttcaaggac gacggcaact acaagacccg cgccgaggtg aagttcgagg
     3901 gcgacaccct ggtgaaccgc atcgagctga agggcatcga cttcaaggag gacggcaaca
     3961 tcctggggca caagctggag tacaactaca acagccacaa cgtctatatc atggccgaca
     4021 agcagaagaa cggcatcaag gtgaacttca agatccgcca caacatcgag gacggcagcg
     4081 tgcagctcgc cgaccactac cagcagaaca cccccatcgg cgacggcccc gtgctgctgc
     4141 ccgacaacca ctacctgagc acccagtccg ccctgagcaa agaccccaac gagaagcgcg
     4201 atcacatggt cctgctggag ttcgtgaccg ccgccgggat cactctcggc atggacgagc
     4261 tgtacaagta aatcgataga tcctaatcaa cctctggatt acaaaatttg tgaaagattg
     4321 actggtattc ttaactatgt tgctcctttt acgctatgtg gatacgctgc tttaatgcct
     4381 ttgtatcatg ctattgcttc ccgtatggct ttcattttct cctccttgta taaatcctgg
     4441 ttgctgtctc tttatgagga gttgtggccc gttgtcaggc aacgtggcgt ggtgtgcact
     4501 gtgtttgctg acgcaacccc cactggttgg ggcattgcca ccacctgtca gctcctttcc
     4561 gggactttcg ctttccccct ccctattgcc acggcggaac tcatcgccgc ctgccttgcc
     4621 cgctgctgga caggggctcg gctgttgggc actgacaatt ccgtggtgtt gtcggggaaa
     4681 tcatcgtcct ttccttggct gctcgcctgt gttgccacct ggattctgcg cgggacgtcc
     4741 ttctgctacg tcccttcggc cctcaatcca gcggaccttc cttcccgcgg cctgctgccg
     4801 gctctgcggc ctcttccgcg tcttcgcctt cgccctcaga cgagtcggat ctccctttgg
     4861 gccgcctccc cgcctgagat cctttaagac caatgactta caaggcagct gtagatctta
     4921 gccacttttt aaaagaaaag gggggactgg aagggctaat tcactcccaa cgaagacaag
     4981 atctgctttt tgcttgtact gggtctctct ggttagacca gatctgagcc tgggagctct
     5041 ctggctaact agggaaccca ctgcttaagc ctcaataaag cttgccttga gtgcttcaag
     5101 tagtgtgtgc ccgtctgttg tgtgactctg gtaactagag atccctcaga cccttttagt
     5161 cagtgtggaa aatctctagc agtagtagtt catgtcatct tattattcag tatttataac
     5221 ttgcaaagaa atgaatatca gagagtgaga ggcccgggtt aattaaggaa agggctagat
     5281 cattcttgaa gacgaaaggg cctcgtgata cgcctatttt tataggttaa tgtcatgata
     5341 ataatggttt cttagacgtc aggtggcact tttcggggaa atgtgcgcgg aacccctatt
     5401 tgtttatttt tctaaataca ttcaaatatg tatccgctca tgagacaata accctgataa
     5461 atgcttcaat aatattgaaa aaggaagagt atgagtattc aacatttccg tgtcgccctt
     5521 attccctttt ttgcggcatt ttgccttcct gtttttgctc acccagaaac gctggtgaaa
     5581 gtaaaagatg ctgaagatca gttgggtgca cgagtgggtt acatcgaact ggatctcaac
     5641 agcggtaaga tccttgagag ttttcgcccc gaagaacgtt ttccaatgat gagcactttt
     5701 aaagttctgc tatgtggcgc ggtattatcc cgtgttgacg ccgggcaaga gcaactcggt
     5761 cgccgcatac actattctca gaatgacttg gttgagtact caccagtcac agaaaagcat
     5821 cttacggatg gcatgacagt aagagaatta tgcagtgctg ccataaccat gagtgataac
     5881 actgcggcca acttacttct gacaacgatc ggaggaccga aggagctaac cgcttttttg
     5941 cacaacatgg gggatcatgt aactcgcctt gatcgttggg aaccggagct gaatgaagcc
     6001 ataccaaacg acgagcgtga caccacgatg cctgtagcaa tggcaacaac gttgcgcaaa
     6061 ctattaactg gcgaactact tactctagct tcccggcaac aattaataga ctggatggag
     6121 gcggataaag ttgcaggacc acttctgcgc tcggcccttc cggctggctg gtttattgct
     6181 gataaatctg gagccggtga gcgtgggtct cgcggtatca ttgcagcact ggggccagat
     6241 ggtaagccct cccgtatcgt agttatctac acgacgggga gtcaggcaac tatggatgaa
     6301 cgaaatagac agatcgctga gataggtgcc tcactgatta agcattggta actgtcagac
     6361 caagtttact catatatact ttagattgat ttaaaacttc atttttaatt taaaaggatc
     6421 taggtgaaga tcctttttga taatctcatg accaaaatcc cttaacgtga gttttcgttc
     6481 cactgagcgt cagaccccgt agaaaagatc aaaggatctt cttgagatcc tttttttctg
     6541 cgcgtaatct gctgcttgca aacaaaaaaa ccaccgctac cagcggtggt ttgtttgccg
     6601 gatcaagagc taccaactct ttttccgaag gtaactggct tcagcagagc gcagatacca
     6661 aatactgttc ttctagtgta gccgtagtta ggccaccact tcaagaactc tgtagcaccg
     6721 cctacatacc tcgctctgct aatcctgtta ccagtggctg ctgccagtgg cgataagtcg
     6781 tgtcttaccg ggttggactc aagacgatag ttaccggata aggcgcagcg gtcgggctga
     6841 acggggggtt cgtgcacaca gcccagcttg gagcgaacga cctacaccga actgagatac
     6901 ctacagcgtg agctatgaga aagcgccacg cttcccgaag ggagaaaggc ggacaggtat
     6961 ccggtaagcg gcagggtcgg aacaggagag cgcacgaggg agcttccagg gggaaacgcc
     7021 tggtatcttt atagtcctgt cgggtttcgc cacctctgac ttgagcgtcg atttttgtga
     7081 tgctcgtcag gggggcggag cctatggaaa aacgccagca acgcggcctt tttacggttc
     7141 ctggcctttt gctggccttt tgctcacatg ttctttcctg cgttatcccc tgattctgtg
     7201 gataaccgta ttaccgcctt tgagtgagct gataccgctc gccgcagccg aacgaccgag
     7261 cgcagcgagt cagtgagcga ggaagcggaa gagcgcccaa tacgcaaacc gcctctcccc
     7321 gcgcgttggc cgattcatta atgcagcaag ctcatggctg actaattttt tttatttatg
     7381 cagaggccga ggccgcctcg gcctctgagc tattccagaa gtagtgagga ggcttttttg
     7441 gaggcctagg cttttgcaaa aagctccccg tggcacgaca ggtttcccga ctggaaagcg
     7501 ggcagtgagc gcaacgcaat taatgtgagt tagctcactc attaggcacc ccaggcttta
     7561 cactttatgc ttccggctcg tatgttgtgt ggaattgtga gcggataaca atttcacaca
     7621 ggaaacagct atgacatgat tacgaatttc acaaataaag catttttttc actgcattct
     7681 agttgtggtt tgtccaaact catcaatgta tcttatcatg tctggatcaa ctggataact
     7741 caagctaacc aaaatcatcc caaacttccc accccatacc ctattaccac tgccaattac
     7801 ctgtggtttc atttactcta aacctgtgat tcctctgaat tattttcatt ttaaagaaat
     7861 tgtatttgtt aaatatgtac tacaaactta gtagttggaa gggctaattc actcccaaag
     7921 aagacaagat atccttgatc tgtggatcta ccacacacaa ggctacttcc ctgattagca
     7981 gaactacaca ccagggccag gggtcagata tccactgacc tttggatggt gctacaagct
     8041 agtaccagtt gagccagata aggtagaaga ggccaataaa ggagagaaca ccagcttgtt
     8101 acaccctgtg agcctgcatg ggatggatga cccggagaga gaagtgttag agtggaggtt
     8161 tgacagccgc ctagcatttc atcacgtggc ccgagagctg catccggagt acttcaagaa
     8221 ctgctgatat cgagcttgct acaagggact ttccgctggg gactttccag ggaggcgtgg
     8281 cctgggcggg actggggagt ggcgagccct cagatcctgc atataagcag ctgctttttg
     8341 cctgtactgg gtctctctgg ttagaccaga tctgagcctg ggagctctct ggctaactag
     8401 ggaacccact gcttaagcct caataaagct tgccttgagt gcttcaagta gtgtgtgccc
     8461 gtctgttgtg tgactctggt aactagagat ccctcagacc cttttagtca gtgtggaaaa
     8521 tctctagcag tggcgcccga acagggactt gaaagcgaaa gggaaaccag aggagctctc
     8581 tcgacgcagg actcggcttg ctgaagcgcg cacggcaaga ggcgaggggc ggcgactggt
     8641 gagtacgcca aaaattttga ctagcggagg ctagaaggag agagatgggt gcgagagcgt
     8701 cagtattaag cgggggagaa ttagatcgcg atgggaaaaa attcggttaa ggccaggggg
     8761 aaagaaaaaa tataaattaa aacatatagt atgggcaagc agggagctag aacgattcgc
     8821 agttaatcct ggcctgttag aaacatcaga aggctgtaga caaatactgg gacagctaca
     8881 accatccctt cagacaggat cagaagaact tagatcatta tataatacag tagcaaccct
     8941 ctattgtgtg catcaaagga tagagataaa agacaccaag gaagctttag acaagataga
     9001 ggaagagcaa aacaaaagta agaccaccgc acagcaagcg gccggccgct gatcttcaga
     9061 cctggaggag gagatatgag ggacaattgg agaagtgaat tatataaata taaagtagta
     9121 aaaattgaac cattaggagt agcacccacc aaggcaaaga gaagagtggt gcagagagaa
     9181 aaaagagcag tgggaatagg agctttgttc cttgggttct tgggagcagc aggaagcact
     9241 atgggcgcag cgtcaatgac gctgacggta caggccagac aattattgtc tggtatagtg
     9301 cagcagcaga acaatttgct gagggctatt gaggcgcaac agcatctgtt gcaactcaca
     9361 gtctggggca tcaagcagct ccaggcaaga atcctggctg tggaaagata cctaaaggat
     9421 caacagctcc tggggatttg gggttgctct ggaaaactca tttgcaccac tgctgtgcct
     9481 tggaatgcta gttggagtaa taaatctctg gaacagattt ggaatcacac gacctggatg
     9541 gagtgggaca gagaaattaa caattacaca agcttaatac actccttaat tgaagaatcg
     9601 caaaaccagc aagaaaagaa tgaacaagaa ttattggaat tagataaatg ggcaagtttg
     9661 tggaattggt ttaacataac aaattggctg tggtatataa aattattcat aatgatagta
     9721 ggaggcttgg taggtttaag aatagttttt gctgtacttt ctatagtgaa tagagttagg
     9781 cagggatatt caccattatc gtttcagacc cacctcccaa ccccgagggg acccgacagg
     9841 cccgaaggaa tagaagaaga aggtggagag agagacagag acagatccat tcgattagtg
     9901 aacggatctc gacggtatcg ccgaattcac aaatggcagt attcatccac aa
//
