[The description below was written by a language model from this plasmid's Addgene catalogue record and the feature table of its GenBank file.]
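Description:
pHAGE-AKT3-S370P is a 9,952 bp HIV-1-based lentiviral expression plasmid built on the pHAGE backbone and carrying human AKT3 (protein kinase B gamma) with the S370P point mutation. In bacteria it is maintained through a high-copy ColE1/pUC-type origin and selected with ampicillin via the bla gene. The recorded host is Stbl3, a strain commonly chosen to limit recombination between the repeated LTR sequences.

The viral portion contains a full-length HIV-1 LTR positioned upstream (annotated as a 3' LTR but occupying the 5' position), the Psi packaging signal, the Rev response element for Rev-dependent nuclear export of the genomic RNA, and the cPPT/CTS. It ends in a U3-deleted, self-inactivating 3' LTR, so the integrated provirus lacks LTR promoter activity. Expression is instead driven by the internal human EF-1-alpha promoter with its first intron. The AKT3 open reading frame was introduced by Gateway cloning and sits between attB1 and attB2 sites, although the coding sequence itself is not annotated in the feature table. A V5 epitope tag lies just downstream of attB2, but the record does not say whether the insert reads through into it. An EMCV IRES then allows translation of EGFP from the same transcript, so transduced cells can be identified by fluorescence, and a WPRE enhances transcript expression.

The plasmid provides the transfer genome only, so packaging and envelope functions must be supplied in trans. It comes from a study on systematic functional annotation of somatic cancer mutations, which fits its use for stably expressing this AKT3 variant in mammalian cells to assess its functional consequences.
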