Addgene plasmid #116106: pHAGE-AKT3-S370P
Purpose: Lentiviral expression of AKT3 S370P
Depositing lab: Gordon Mills & Kenneth Scott. Depositing organization: Baylor College of Medicine. Publication: Systematic Functional Annotation of Somatic Mutations in Cancer. Ng PK, Li J, Jeong KJ, Shao S, Chen H, Tsang YH, Sengupta S, Wang Z, Bhavana VH, Tran R, Soewito S, Minussi DC, Moreno D, Kong K, Dogruluk T, Lu H, Gao J, Tokheim C, Zhou DC, Johnson AM, Zeng J, Ip CKM, Ju Z, Wester M, Yu S, Li Y, Vellano CP, Schultz N, Karchin R, Ding L, Lu Y, Cheung LWT, Chen K, Shaw KR, Meric-Bernstam F, Scott KL, Yi S, Sahni N, Liang H, Mills GB. Cancer Cell. 2018 Mar 12;33(3):450-462.e10. doi: 10.1016/j.ccell.2018.01.021. PubMed 29533785.
Backbone
  Vector backbone: pHAGE
  Vector type: Lentiviral
Growth in bacteria
  Bacterial resistance: Ampicillin, 100 μg/mL
  Growth temperature: 37°C
  Growth strain: Stbl3
  Copy number: High Copy
Gene/Insert
  Gene/Insert name: AKT3
  Species: H. sapiens (human)
  Mutation: S370P
  Entrez Gene: AKT3 (a.k.a. MPPH, MPPH2, PKB-GAMMA, PKBG, PRKBG, RAC-PK-gamma, RAC-gamma, STK-2)
  Cloning method: Gateway Cloning
Terms and licenses: Academic/Nonprofit Terms; Industry Terms: Not Available to Industry
How to cite: pHAGE-AKT3-S370P was a gift from Gordon Mills & Kenneth Scott (Addgene plasmid # 116106 ; http://n2t.net/addgene:116106 ; RRID:Addgene_116106)
