>Addgene plasmid #116106 | pHAGE-AKT3-S370P | depositor partial sequence | sequence record 218980 | insert
ATGAGCGATGTTACCATTGTGAAAGAAGGTTGGGTTCAGAAGAGGGGAGAATATATAAAAAACTGGAGGC
CAAGATACTTCCTTTTGAAGACAGATGGCTCATTCATAGGATATAAAGAGAAACCTCAAGATGTGGATTT
ACCTTATCCCCTCAACAACTTTTCAGTGGCAAAATGCCAGTTAATGAAAACAGAACGACCAAAGCCAAAC
ACATTTATAATCAGATGTCTCCAGTGGACTACTGTTATAGAGAGAACATTTCATGTAGATACTCCAGAGG
AAAGGGAAGAATGGACAGAAGCTATCCAGGCTGTAGCAGACAGACTGCAGAGGCAAGAAGAGGAGAGAAT
GAATTGTAGTCCAACTTCACAAATTGATAATATAGGAGAGGAAGAGATGGATGCCTCTACAACCCATCAT
AAAAGAAAGACAATGAATGATTTTGACTATTTGAAACTACTAGGTAAAGGCACTTTTGGGAAAGTTATTT
TGGTTCGAGAGAAGGCAAGTGGAAAATACTATGCTATGAAGATTCTGAAGAAAGAAGTCATTATTGCAAA
GGATGAAGTGGCACACACTCTAACTGAAAGCAGAGTATTAAAGAACACTAGACATCCCTTTTTAACATCC
TTGAAATATTCCTTCCAGACAAAAGACCGTTTGTGTTTTGTGATGGAATATGTTAATGGGGGCGAGCTGT
TTTTCCATTTGTCGAGAGAGCGGGTGTTCTCTGAGGACCGCACACGTTTCTATGGTGCAGAAATTGTCTC
TGCCTTGGACTATCTACATTCCGGAAAGATTGTGTACCGTGATCTCAAGTTGGAGAATCTAATGCTGGAC
AAAGATGGCCACATAAAAATTACAGATTTTGGACTTTGCAAAGAAGGGATCACAGATGCAGCCACCATGA
AGACATTCTGTGGCACTCCAGAATATCTGGCACCAGAGGTGTTAGAAGATAATGACTATGGCCGAGCAGT
AGACTGGTGGGGCCTAGGGGTTGTCATGTATGAAATGATGTGTGGGAGGTTACCTTTCTACAACCAGGAC
CATGAGAAACTTTTTGAATTAATATTAATGGAAGACATTAAATTTCCTCGAACACTCCCTTCAGATGCAA
AATCATTGCTTTCAGGGCTCTTGATAAAGGATCCAAATAAACGCCTTGGTGGAGGACCAGATGATGCAAA
AGAAATTATGAGACACAGTTTCTTCTCTGGAGTAAACTGGCAAGATGTATATGATAAAAAGCTTGTACCT
CCTTTTAAACCTCAAGTAACATCTGAGACAGATACTAGATATTTTGATGAAGAATTTACAGCTCAGACTA
TTACAATAACACCACCTGAAAAATATGATGAGGATGGTATGGACTGCATGGACAATGAGAGGCGGCCGCA
TTTCCCTCAATTTTCCTACTCTGCAAGTGGACGAGAATAA
